>Addgene plasmid #79563 | mCherry-CRY2-INPP5E(D556A) | addgene partial sequence | sequence record 152208 | mCherry-F 5'-ccccgtaatgcagaagaaga-3'
TCTCGAGCGGATGTACCCCGAGGACGGCGCCCTGAAGGGCGAGATCAAGCAGAGGCTGAAGCTGAAGGAC
GGCGGCCACTACGACGCTGAGGTCAAGACCACCTACAAGGCCAAGAAGCCCGTGCAGCTGCCCGGCGCCT
ACAACGTCAACATCAAGTTGGACATCACCTCCCACAACGAGGACTACACCATCGTGGAACAGTACGAACG
CGCCGAGGGCCGCCACTCCACCGGCGGCATGGACGAGCTGTACAAGAGATCTCGAAGCGCGGCCGCGGGA
GCAGGAGGAGCAGCTCGAGCTATGAAGATGGACAAAAAGACTATAGTTTGGTTTAGAAGAGACCTAAGGA
TTGAGGATAATCCTGCATTAGCAGCAGCTGCTCACGAAGGATCTGTTTTTCCTGTCTTCATTTGGTGTCC
TGAAGAAGAAGGACAGTTTTATCCTGGAAGAGCTTCAAGATGGTGGATGAAACAATCACTTGCTCACTTA
TCTCAATCCTTGAAGGCTCTTGGATCTGACCTCACTTTAATCAAAACCCACAACACGATTTCAGCGATCT
TGGATTGTATCCGCGTTACCGGTGCTACAAAAGTCGTCTTTAACCACCTCTATGATCCTGTTTCGTTAGT
TCGGGACCATACCGTAAAGGAGAAGCTGGTGGAACGTGGGATCTCTGTGCAAAGCTACAATGGAGATCTA
TTGTATGAACCGTGGGAGATATACTGCGAAAAGGGCAAACCTTTTACGAGTTTCAATTCTTACTGGAAGA
AATGCTTAGATATGTCGATTGAATCCGTTATGCTTCCTCCTCCTTGGCGGTTGATGCCAATAACTGCAGC
GGCTGAAGCGATTTGGGCGTGTTCGATTGAAGAACTAGGGCTGGAGAATGAGGCCGAGAAACCGAGCAAT
GCGTTGTTAACTAGAGCTTGGTCTCCAGGATGGAGCAATGCTGATAAGTTACTAAATGAGTTCATCGAGA
AGCAGTTGATAGATTATGCAAAGAACAGCAAGAAAGTTGTTGGGAATTCTACTTCACTAC
