>Addgene plasmid #79563 | mCherry-CRY2-INPP5E(D556A) | addgene partial sequence | sequence record 152209 | SV40pA-R 5'-GAAATTTGTGATGCTATTGC-3'
TGCAATAAACAGTTAACAACAACAATTGCATTCATTTTATGTTTCAGGTTCAGGGGGAGGTGTGGGAGGT
TTTTTAAAGCAAGTAAAACCTCTACAAATGTGGTATGGCTGATTATGATCAGTTATCTAGATCCGGTGGA
TCCCGGGCCCGCGGTACCTCAAGAAACGGAGGCGATGGTGCTGGAGTTCTGACTCTGTAGTGCTTGCTGC
CTCTGAATCTCCTTCGAAATCCGTCTTTTAATTCCTAGTAAGTACAGTTCTCTATCAAATTTGCCAGCTG
CCAACGGAATGTTGTCTCGCCCCGGCCTCACTTTCACCCGGAAGAGGCCATACACAGGGCGGTGGTCGGA
CGTCTTGATCCCGGGGCAGGAAGAGTAGCTCACAGGACAGATGTCACCCTTGTGGCGGCTTCTGTACAAG
ACGCGGGCCGTGTATGAGGGCGTCCTCTGCTTGGAGGTGCTGTCGTACGTGTCCTTCCCGATGTCAAACT
TGTATGATGGGAGGAAGTGGATGTCCGGCTCCTGGAAGCCCTTGAAGATGGACCCTTTCCGCATCTCCCG
GATGAGCTGGTCGTGCTGCAGCAGCGCCGGCACGTCCACCACCAGGCCCTGGCACAGGAGGGCGTCCACG
ACTGTGCGCCCGCCACTCAGGCGGAAGTTGAAGTCTCCAAACCAGAACACCTCATCGAAGCGGGTGGTGA
CGTCCGCTGCGCTGGAGCGATAGGGGTTGGTGTCGGGCACATTTCTGGGCAGGACCAGGGCTTGTACAGT
CCTGGTGTAGTCCAGCAGCCGCTCCGCCACCTTCCCGTCACCTGAGGTGAAGTGGGACGTGATGAAGAGG
AAGGAAGTGCCAAAAAAGGTGAAGCTGATGCCCAAGGCCCCCTTGGTCTTGATCTGAGACACGATGCGTG
TGGTCACCGTGGAGCACTCCACCTCTGAGCAGAACCAGATGAGGTCCCTGCGGATGAAGAGCGACATGTA
GAGCACGCCGTGGGCCGCCGAGGACAGCAGCACATA
