[The description below was written by a language model from this plasmid's Addgene catalogue record.]
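Description:
mCherry-CRY2-INPP5E(D556A) is a mammalian expression plasmid built on the mCherry-CRY2PHR backbone. It is maintained in E. coli as a high-copy plasmid under kanamycin selection. The record does not list the origin of replication or any mammalian selection marker, and no feature table is provided. A CMV promoter drives strong constitutive expression of a single fusion protein in transfected mammalian cells. The use of an SV40 polyA reverse sequencing primer suggests an SV40 polyadenylation signal lies downstream of the insert.

The encoded protein carries two N-terminal modules from the backbone. These are mCherry, which allows red fluorescence imaging, and CRY2PHR, the photolyase homology region of Arabidopsis thaliana cryptochrome 2. They are followed by the C-terminal region (amino acids 214–644) of human INPP5E, an inositol polyphosphate 5-phosphatase, cloned between PvuI and KpnI sites. Two point mutations are present in the insert. C641A eliminates the C-terminal CAAX box, removing the lipid-modification signal that would otherwise target the enzyme to membranes on its own. D556A abolishes phosphatase activity.

CRY2PHR binds its partner CIB1 (typically the CIBN fragment) on blue-light illumination, so CRY2 fusions of this type can be recruited by light from the cytosol to a membrane where an anchored CIBN is co-expressed. In line with the associated work on optogenetic control of phosphoinositide metabolism, this catalytically dead version most plausibly serves as a negative control. It would undergo the same light-induced recruitment as an active phosphatase fusion without dephosphorylating phosphoinositides, separating the effects of lipid turnover from those of recruitment or illumination.
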