Addgene plasmid #79563: mCherry-CRY2-INPP5E(D556A)
Purpose: expression of mCherry-tagged CRY2PHR fused to catalytically dead INPP5E
Depositing lab: Pietro De Camilli & Olof Idevall-Hagren. Depositing organization: Yale University. Publication: Optogenetic control of phosphoinositide metabolism. Idevall-Hagren O, Dickson EJ, Hille B, Toomre DK, De Camilli P. Proc Natl Acad Sci U S A. 2012 Aug 28;109(35):E2316-23. doi: 10.1073/pnas.1211305109. Epub 2012 Jul 30. PubMed 22847441.
Backbone
  Vector backbone: mCherry-CRY2PHR
  Backbone manufacturer: C. Tucker, University of Colorado Denver
  Vector type: Mammalian Expression
Growth in bacteria
  Bacterial resistance: Kanamycin, 50 μg/mL
  Growth temperature: 37°C
  Growth strain: DH5alpha
  Copy number: High Copy
Gene/Insert
  Gene/Insert name: INPP5E
  Species: H. sapiens (human)
  Mutation: C-terminal region, aa 214_644, C641A mutation to delete the C-terminal CAAX box and phosphatase dead D556A mutation
  Entrez Gene: INPP5E (a.k.a. CORS1, CPD4, JBTS1, MORMS, PPI5PIV, pharbin)
  Promoter: CMV
  Tag / fusion protein: mCherry (N terminal on backbone); CRY2 (photolyase homology region domain of Arabidopsis thaliana cryptochrome 2) (N terminal on backbone)
  Cloning method: Restriction Enzyme; 5′ cloning site PvuI (not destroyed); 3′ cloning site KpnI (not destroyed)
  Sequencing primers: 5′ mCherry-F; 3′ SV40pA-R
Terms and licenses: Academic/Nonprofit Terms; Industry Terms: Not Available to Industry
How to cite: mCherry-CRY2-INPP5E(D556A) was a gift from Pietro De Camilli & Olof Idevall-Hagren (Addgene plasmid # 79563 ; http://n2t.net/addgene:79563 ; RRID:Addgene_79563)
